>Addgene plasmid #184689 | pKLV2-EF1a-ArgSen (-)NLS | addgene full sequence | sequence record 363409 | Addgene NGS Result
CTAAATTGTAAGCGTTAATATTTTGTTAAAATTCGCGTTAAATTTTTGTTAAATCAGCTCATTTTTTAAC
CAATAGGCCGAAATCGGCAAAATCCCTTATAAATCAAAAGAATAGACCGAGATAGGGT
[37 nt withheld, positions 129-165]
AAAGAACGTGGACTCCAACGTCAAAGG
[49 nt withheld, positions 193-241]
T
[91 nt withheld, positions 243-333]
G
[124 nt withheld, positions 335-458]
CCCATTCGCCATTCAGGCTGCGCAACTGTTGGGAAGGGCGATCGGTGCGGGCCTCTTCGCTATTACGCCA
GCTGGCGAAAGGGGGATGTGCTGCAAGGCGATTAAGTTGGGTAACGCCAGGGTTTTCCCAGTCACGACGT
TGTAAAACGACGGCCAGTGAGCGCGCGTAATACGACTCACTATAGGGCGAATTGACTAGTACATAACTTA
CGGTAAATGGCCCGCCTGGCTGACCGCCCAACGACCCCCGCCCATTGACGTCAATAATGACGTATGTTCC
CATAGTAACGCCAATAGGGACTTTCCATTGACGTCAATGGGTGGAGTATTTACGGTAAACTGCCCACTTG
GCAGTACATCAAGTGTATCATATGCCAAGTACGCCCCCTATTGACGTCAATGACGGTAAATGGCCCGCCT
GGCATTATGCCCAGTACATGACCTTATGGGACTTTCCTACTTGGCAGTACATCTACGTATTAGTCATCGC
TATTACCATGGTGATGCGGTTTTGGCAGTACATCAATGGGCGTGGATAGCGGTTTGACTCACGGGGATTT
CCAAGTCTCCACCCCATTGACGTCAATGGGAGTTTGTTTTGGCACCAAAATCAACGGGACTTTCCAAAAT
GTCGTAACAACTCCGCCCCATTGACGCAAATGGGCGGTAGGCGTGTACGGTGGGAGGTCTATATAAGCAG
CGCGTTTTGCCTGTACTGGGTCTCTCTGGTTAGACCAGATCTGAGCCTGGGAGCTCTCTGGCTAACTAGG
GAACCCACTGCTTAAGCCTCAATAAAGCTTGCCTTGAGTGCTTCAAGTAGTGTGTGCCCGTCTGTTGTGT
GACTCTGGTAACTAGAGATCCCTCAGACCCTTTTAGTCAGTGTGGAAAATCTCTAGCAGTGGCGCCCGAA
CAGGGACTTGAAAGCGAAAGGGAAACCAGAGGAGCTCTCTCGACGCAGGACTCGGCTTGCTGAAGCGCGC
ACGGCAAGAGGCGAGGGGCGGCGACTGGTGAGTACGCCAAAAATTTTGACTAGCGGAGGCTAGAAGGAGA
GAGATGGGTGCGAGAGCGTCAGTATTAAGCGGGGGAGAATTAGATCGCGATGGGAAAAAATTCGGTTAAG
GCCAGGGGGAAAGAAAAAATATAAATTAAAACATATAGTATGGGCAAGCAGGGAGCTAGAACGATTCGCA
GTTAATCCTGGCCTGTTAGAAACATCAGAAGGCTGTAGACAAATACTGGGACAGCTACAACCATCCCTTC
AGACAGGATCAGAAGAACTTAGATCATTATATAATACAGTAGCAACCCTCTATTGTGTGCATCAAAGGAT
AGAGATAAAAGACACCAAGGAAGCTTTAGACAAGATAGAGGAAGAGCAAAACAAAAGTAAGACCACCGCA
CAGCAAGCGGCCGGCCGCGCTGATCTTCAGACCTGGAGGAGGAGATATGAGGGACAATTGGAGAAGTGAA
TTATATAAATATAAAGTAGTAAAAATTGAACCATTAGGAGTAGCACCCACCAAGGCAAAGAGAAGAGTGG
TGCAGAGAGAAAAAAGAGCAGTGGGAATAGGAGCTTTGTTCCTTGGGTTCTTGGGAGCAGCAGGAAGCAC
TATGGGCGCAGCGTCAATGACGCTGACGGTACAGGCCAGACAATTATTGTCTGGTATAGTGCAGCAGCAG
AACAATTTGCTGAGGGCTATTGAGGCGCAACAGCATCTGTTGCAACTCACAGTCTGGGGCATCAAGCAGC
TCCAGGCAAGAATCCTGGCTGTGGAAAGATACCTAAAGGATCAACAGCTCCTGGGGATTTGGGGTTGCTC
TGGAAAACTCATTTGCACCACTGCTGTGCCTTGGAATGCTAGTTGGAGTAATAAATCTCTGGAACAGATT
TGGAATCACACGACCTGGATGGAGTGGGACAGAGAAATTAACAATTACACAAGCTTAATACACTCCTTAA
TTGAAGAATCGCAAAACCAGCAAGAAAAGAATGAACAAGAATTATTGGAATTAGATAAATGGGCAAGTTT
GTGGAATTGGTTTAACATAACAAATTGGCTGTGGTATATAAAATTATTCATAATGATAGTAGGAGGCTTG
GTAGGTTTAAGAATAGTTTTTGCTGTACTTTCTATAGTGAATAGAGTTAGGCAGGGATATTCACCATTAT
CGTTTCAGACCCACCTCCCAACCCCGAGGGGACCCGACAGGCCCGAAGGAATAGAAGAAGAAGGTGGAGA
GAGAGACAGAGACAGATCCATTCGATTAGTGAACGGATCGGCACTGCGTGCGCCAATTCTGCAGACAAAT
GGCAGTATTCATCCACAATTTTAAAAGAAAAGGGGGGATTGGGGGGTACAGTGCAGGGGAAAGAATAGTA
GACATAATAGCAACAGACATACAAACTAAAGAATTACAAAAACAAATTACAAAAATTCAAAATTTTCGGG
TTTATTACAGGGACAGCAGAGATCCAGTTTGGTTAGTACCGGGCCCTACGCGTGAGGGGCGCGGAAGCCG
GGGCGGAGGAGGAGCCAACCCCGGGCTGGGCTGAGACCCGCAGAGGAAGACGCTCTAGGGATTTGTCCCG
GACTAGCGAGATGGCAAGGCTGAGGACGGGAGGCTGATTGAGAGGCGAAGGTACACCCTAATCTCAATAC
AACCTTTGGAGCTAAGCCAGCAATGGTAGAGGGAAGATTCTGCACGTCCCTTCCAGGCGGCCTCCCCGTC
ACCACCCCCCCCAACCCGCCCCGACCGGAGCTGAGAGTAATTCATACAAAAGGACTCGCCCCTGCCTTGG
GGAATCCCAGGGACCGTCGTTAAACTCCCACTAACGTAGAACCCAGAGATCGCTGCGTTCCCGCCCCCTC
ACCCGCCCGCTCTCGTCATCACTGAGGTGGAGAAGAGCATGCGTGAGGCTCCGGTGCCCGTCAGTGGGCA
GAGCGCACATCGCCCACAGTCCCCGAGAAGTTGGGGGGAGGGGTCGGCAATTGAACCGGTGCCTAGAGAA
AGTGGCGCGGGGTAAACTGGGAAAGTGATGTCGTGTACTGGCTCCGCCTTTTTCCCGAGGGTGGGGGAGA
ACCGTATATAAGTGCAGTAGTCGCCGTGAACGTTCTTTTTCGCAACGGGTTTGCCGCCAGAACACAGGTA
AGTGCCGTGTGTGGTTCCCGCGGGCCTGGCCTCTTTACGGGTTATGGCCCTTGCGTGCCTTGAATTACTT
CCACGCCCCTGGCTGCAGTACGTGATTCTTGATCCCGAGCTTCGGGTTGGAAGTGGGTGGGAGAGTTCGA
GGCCTTGCGCTTAAGGAGCCCCTTCGCCTCGTGCTTGAGTTGAGGCCTGGCCTGGGCGCTGGGGCCGCCG
CGTGCGAATCTGGTGGCACCTTCGCGCCTGTCTCGCTGCTTTCGATAAGTCTCTAGCCATTTAAAATTTT
TGATGACCTGCTGCGACGCTTTTTTTCTGGCAAGATAGTCTTGTAAATGCGGGCCAAGATCTGCACACTG
GTATTTCGGTTTTTGGGGCCGCGGGCGGCGACGGGGCCCGTGCGTCCCAGCGCACATGTTCGGCGAGGCG
GGGCCTGCGAGCGCGGCCACCGAGAATCGGACGGGGGTAGTCTCAAGCTGGCCGGCCTGCTCTGGTGCCT
GGCCTCGCGCCGCCGTGTATCGCCCCGCCCTGGGCGGCAAGGCTGGCCCGGTCGGCACCAGTTGCGTGAG
CGGAAAGATGGCCGCTTCCCGGCCCTGCTGCAGGGAGCTCAAAATGGAGGACGCGGCGCTCGGGAGAGCG
GGCGGGTGAGTCACCCACACAAAGGAAAAGGGCCTTTCCGTCCTCAGCCGTCGCTTCATGTGACTCCACG
GAGTACCGGGCGCCGTCCAGGCACCTCGATTAGTTCTCGAGCTTTTGGAGTACGTCGTCTTTAGGTTGGG
GGGAGGGGTTTTATGCGATGGAGTTTCCCCACACTGAGTGGGTGGAGACTGAAGTTAGGCCAGCTTGGCA
CTTGATGTAATTCTCCTTGGAATTTGCCCTTTTTGAGTTTGGATCTTGGTTCATTCTCAAGCCTCAGACA
GTGGTTCAAAGTTTTTTTCTTCCATTTCAGGTGTCGTGGAAGCTTGGCGCGCCCACCATGGCGCCTGTTG
CTGGGTCCGAACTCCCCCGACGCCCTCTCCCTCCAGCGGCGCAGGAAAGGGACGCAGAACCTCGCCCCCC
CCACGGGGGACTTGGTAAGGACCCCAATGATCCCACAGCTGACGTAGAGATCAACCCGGACTTGAAACCG
ATAATCGGGCGAGACAGCGGAAGGGCGTTGGCGGAAGTCCTGAAAAAACCAGTGGCTTCCCGACAGCTTC
AAGGCATGACCAATGGGCGAACGTCTTCAAGGGGACAACTGCTGAAAGAGTTTCAGCTGAAACCAATTGG
AAAGAAGATGAGCTCCGCTGTTGGCTTTGTGCCCGATACCGGCCCTATGCATGCTAGCATGCAAGTTACT
TTGAAAACTCTCCAGCAACAGACCTTTAAGATAGATATAGATCCAGAGGAAACAGTAAAGGCGTTGAAAG
AAAAAATTGAAAGTGAGAAAGGCAAAGACGCTTTTCCAGTTGCTGGGCAGAAACTCATATACGCCGGAAA
GATCCTCAACGACGACACGGCTTTGAAAGAGTATAAAATAGACGAGAAGAATTTCGTGGTCGTCATGGTG
ACAAAGCCGAAAGCATTCGAATCTAGAGGATCAGCGGGTTCAGCGGCAGGTAGCGGCGAGTTCCGCGAAA
GGTGCCGGCCACGGGACCGCTATAGGCCACGCGAAAGATGCAGGTGTAGGGACCGGATGCGGGCGAGGGA
GCGGACGAGACAACGGGACAGGTGTAGGTCACGAGAGAGGGAATTCGTCGACGGAAGCGGAGCTACTAAC
TTCAGCCTGCTGAAGCAGGCTGGCGACGTGGAGGAGAACCCTGGACCTGTCGACGGATCCATGAGTAAGG
GCGAGGAGGATAACATGGCTATTATTAAAGAATTTATGAGATTCAAAGTTCACGTGGAAGGGTCCGTGAA
TGGTCACGAATTTGAGATCGAAGGTGAAGGAAAGGGAAGACCCTACGAAGGTACTCAGACAGCTAAGTTG
AAGGTAACGAAGGGTGGTCCCCTCCCGTTTGCTTGGGATATCCTCAGCCCCCAATTTATGTACGGTAGCC
GCGCTTATGTTAAACATCCGGCGGACATACCAGATTACTGGAAGCTGAGCTTCCCGGAGGGGTTTAAGTG
GGAGAGGGTTATGAACTTCGAGGATGGAGGTGTGGTTACCGTGACCCAAGACAGTAGCCTGCAGGATGGA
GAATTTATATATAAGGTGAAACTCAGAGGCACCAACTTTCCCTCTGACGGCCCAGTGATGCAGAAGAAAA
CGATGGGATGGGAGGCATCAACCGAACGGATGTACCCTGAAGATGGGGCTTTGAAGGGTGAAATAAAACA
ACGGTTGAAGCTTAAAGATGGGGGCCACTACGATGCCGAGGTAAAGACGACTTATAAGGCAAAAAAACCC
GTACAACTTCCAGGGGCGTACAACGTAAATATAAAATTGGACATAACTTCACACAATGAAGATTATACTA
TTGTCGAGCAGTACGAACGGAGCGAAGGACGGCATTCTACTGGCGGTATGGATGAGCTTTACAAGTAAGC
GGCCGCTCAACCTCTGGATTACAAAATTTGTGAAAGATTGACTGGTATTCTTAACTATGTTGCTCCTTTT
ACGCTATGTGGATACGCTGCTTTAATGCCTTTGTATCATGCTATTGCTTCCCGTATGGCTTTCATTTTCT
CCTCCTTGTATAAATCCTGGTTGCTGTCTCTTTATGAGGAGTTGTGGCCCGTTGTCAGGCAACGTGGCGT
GGTGTGCACTGTGTTTGCTGACGCAACCCCCACTGGTTGGGGCATTGCCACCACCTGTCAGCTCCTTTCC
GGGACTTTCGCTTTCCCCCTCCCTATTGCCACGGCGGAACTCATCGCCGCCTGCCTTGCCCGCTGCTGGA
CAGGGGCTCGGCTGTTGGGCACTGACAATTCCGTGGTGTTGTCGGGGAAATCATCGTCCTTTCCTTGGCT
GCTCGCCTGTGTTGCCACCTGGATTCTGCGCGGGACGTCCTTCTGCTACGTCCCTTCGGCCCTCAATCCA
GCGGACCTTCCTTCCCGCGGCCTGCTGCCGGCTCTGCGGCCTCTTCCGCGTCTTCGCCTTCGCCCTCAGA
CGAGTCGGATCTCCCTTTGGGCCGCCTCCCCGCAGGTACCTTTAAGACCAATGACTTACAAGGCAGCTGT
AGATCTTAGCCACTTTTTAAAAGAAAAGGGGGGACTGGAAGGGCTAATTCACTCCCAAAGAAGTCAAGAT
CTGCTTTTTGCCTGTACTGGGTCTCTCTGGTTAGACCAGAGTCTCTCTGGTTAGACCAGATCTGAGCCTG
GGAGCTCTCTGGCTAACTAGGGAACCCACTGCTTAAGCCTCAATAAAGCTTGCCTTGAGTGCTTCAAGTA
GTGTGTGCCCGTCTGTTGTGTGACTCTGGTAACTAGAGATCCCTCAGACCCTTTTAGTCAGTGTGGAAAA
TCTCTAGCAGTTTAAACCCGCTGATCAGCCTCGACTGTGCCTTCTAGTTGCCAGCCATCTGTTGTTTGCC
CCTCCCCCGTGCCTTCCTTGACCCTGGAAGGTGCCACTCCCACTGTCCTTTCCTAATAAAATGAGGAAAT
TGCATCGCATTGTCTGAGTAGGTGTCATTCTATTCTGGGGGGTGGGGTGGGGCAGGACAGCAAGGGGGAG
GATTGGGAAGTCAATAGCAGGCATGCTGGGGATGCGGTGGGCTCTATGGGCGGCCGTTAATTAAGCTTTT
GTTCCCTTTAGTGAGGGTTAATTGCGCGCTTGGCGTAATCATGGTCATAGCTGTTTCCTGTGTGAAATTG
TTATCCGCTCACAATTCCACACAACATACGAGCCGGGAGCATAAAGTGTAAAGCCTGGGGTGCCTAATGA
GTGAGCTAACTCACATTAATTGCGTTGCGCTCACTGCCCGCTTTCCAGTCGGGAAACCTGTCGTGCCAGC
TGCATTAATGAATCGGCCAACGCGCGGGGAGAGGCGGTTTGCGTATTGGGCGCTCTTCCGCTTCCTCGCT
CACTGACTCGCTGCGCTCGGTCGTTCGGCTGCGGCGAGCGGTATCAGCTCACTCAAAGGCGGTAATACGG
TTATCCACAGAATCAGGGGATAACGCAGGAAAGAACATGTGAGCAAAAGGCCAGCAAAAGGCCAGGAACC
GTAAAAAGGCCGCGTTGCTGGCGTTTTTCCATAGGCTCCGCCCCCCTGACGAGCATCACAAAAATCGACG
CTCAAGTCAGAGGTGGCGAAACCCGACAGGACTATAAAGATACCAGGCGTTTCCCCCTGGAAGCTCCCTC
GTGCGCTCTCCTGTTCCGACCCTGCCGCTTACCGGATACCTGTCCGCCTTTCTCCCTTCGGGAAGCGTGG
CGCTTTCTCATAGCTCACGCTGTAGGTATCTCAGTTCGGTGTAGGTCGTTCGCTCCAAGCTGGGCTGTGT
GCACGAACCCCCCGTTCAGCCCGACCGCTGCGCCTTATCCGGTAACTATCGTCTTGAGTCCAACCCGGTA
AGACACGACTTATCGCCACTGGCAGCAGCCACTGGTAACAGGATTAGCAGAGCGAGGTATGTAGGCGGTG
CTACAGAGTTCTTGAAGTGGTGGCCTAACTACGGCTACACTAGAAGAACAGTATTTGGTATCTGCGCTCT
GCTGAAGCCAGTTACCTTCGGAAAAAGAGTTGGTAGCTCTTGATCCGGCAAACAAACCACCGCTGGTAGC
GGTGGTTTTTTTGTTTGCAAGCAGCAGATTACGCGCAGAAAAAAAGGATCTCAAGAAGATCCTTTGATCT
TTTCTACGGGGTCTGACGCTCAGTGGAACGAAAACTCACGTTAAGGGATTTTGGTCATGAGATTATCAAA
AAGGATCTTCACCTAGATCCTTTTAAATTAAAAATGAAGTTTTAAATCAATCTAAAGTATATATGAGTAA
ACTTGGTCTGACAGTTACCAATGCTTAATCAGTGAGGCACCTATCTCAGCGATCTGTCTATTTCGTTCAT
CCATAGTTGCCTGACTCCCCGTCGTGTAGATAACTACGATACGGGAGGGCTTACCATCTGGCCCCAGTGC
TGCAATGATACCGCGAGACCCACGCTCACCGGCTCCAGATTTATCAGCAATAAACCAGCCAGCCGGAAGG
GCCGAGCGCAGAAGTGGTCCTGCAACTTTATCCGCCTCCATCCAGTCTATTAATTGTTGCCGGGAAGCTA
GAGTAAGTAGTTCGCCAGTTAATAGTTTGCGCAACGTTGTTGCCATTGCTACAGGCATCGTGGTGTCACG
CTCGTCGTTTGGTATGGCTTCATTCAGCTCCGGTTCCCAACGATCAAGGCGAGTTACATGATCCCCCATG
TTGTGCAAAAAAGCGGTTAGCTCCTTCGGTCCTCCGATCGTTGTCAGAAGTAAGTTGGCCGCAGTGTTAT
CACTCATGGTTATGGCAGCACTGCATAATTCTCTTACTGTCATGCCATCCGTAAGATGCTTTTCTGTGAC
TGGTGAGTACTCAACCAAGTCATTCTGAGAATAGTGTATGCGGCGACCGAGTTGCTCTTGCCCGGCGTCA
ATACGGGATAATACCGCGCCACATAGCAGAACTTTAAAAGTGCTCATCATTGGAAAACGTTCTTCGGGGC
GAAAACTCTCAAGGATCTTACCGCTGTTGAGATCCAGTTCGATGTAACCCACTCGTGCACCCAACTGATC
TTCAGCATCTTTTACTTTCACCAGCGTTTCTGGGTGAGCAAAAACAGGAAGGCAAAATGCCGCAAAAAAG
GGAATAAGGGCGACACGGAAATGTTGAATACTCATACTCTTCCTTTTTCAATATTATTGAAGCATTTATC
AGGGTTATTGTCTCATGAGCGGATACATATTTGAATGTATTTAGAAAAATAAACAAATAGGGGTTCCGCG
CACATTTCCCCGAAAAGTGCCAC
Features (pLannotate 1.2.2; 29 found; start..end, strand, type, name):
     30..458     -  rep_origin     f1 ori (sequence partly withheld): f1 bacteriophage origin of replication; arrow indicates direction of (+) strand synthesis
    463..618     -  CDS            lacZα (fragment): LacZα fragment of β-galactosidase; lacZ fragment
    626..644     +  promoter       T7 promoter: promoter for bacteriophage T7 RNA polymerase
    658..958     +  enhancer       CMV enhancer: human cytomegalovirus immediate early enhancer
    959..1158    +  promoter       CMV promoter: human cytomegalovirus (CMV) immediate early promoter
   1176..1356    +  LTR            5' LTR (truncated): truncated 5' long terminal repeat (LTR) from HIV-1
   1403..1528    +  misc_feature   HIV-1 Ψ: packaging signal of human immunodeficiency virus type 1
   1512..1850    +  CDS            HIV-1 gag (fragment): gag protein from human immunodeficiency virus 1; gag
   2027..2260    +  misc_feature   RRE: The Rev response element (RRE) of HIV-1 allows for Rev-dependent mRNA export from the nucleus to the cytoplasm.
   2637..2737    +  CDS            Rev (fragment): human immunodeficiency virus 1 (HIV-1) Rev protein; rev; enhances nuclear export of unspliced and incompletely spliced viral mRNAs
   2787..2904    +  misc_feature   cPPT/CTS: central polypurine tract and central termination sequence of HIV-1
   3394..3605    +  promoter       EF-1α core promoter: core promoter for human elongation factor EF-1α
   3606..4548    +  intron         EF-1α intron A: intron upstream of the start codon of human EF-1α
   4582..4671    +  CDS            TYMS (fragment): TYSY_HUMAN - Also known as TS. Experimental evidence at protein level: Swiss-Prot protein existence level 1. Contributes to the de novo mitochondrial thymidylate biosynthesis pathway. From Homo sapiens (Human).
   4666..4914    +  CDS            P/V (fragment): PHOSP_MEASE - Experimental evidence at protein level: Swiss-Prot protein existence level 1. Essential component of the RNA polymerase and the nascent chain assembly complex. Also required during RNA synthesis. From Measles virus (strain Edmonston) (MeV) (Subacute sclerose panencephalitis virus).
   4927..5172    +  CDS            Rad23b (fragment): RD23B_RAT - Experimental evidence at protein level: Swiss-Prot protein existence level 1. The XPC complex is proposed to represent the first factor bound at the sites of DNA damage and together with other core recognition factors, Xpa, RPA and the TFIIH complex, is part of the pre-incision (or initial recognition) complex. The XPC complex recognizes a wide spectrum of damaged DNA characterized by distortions of the DNA helix such as single-stranded loops, mismatched bubbles or single-stranded overhangs. The orientation of XPC complex binding appears to be crucial for inducing a productive NER.
   5422..6123    +  CDS            mCherry: mCherry is a basic (constitutively fluorescent) red fluorescent protein published in 2004, derived from Discosoma sp.. It is reported to be a very rapidly-maturing monomer with low acid sensitivity.
   6135..6721    +  misc_feature   WPRE: woodchuck hepatitis virus posttranscriptional regulatory element
   6715..6861    +  CDS            nef (fragment): NEF_HV1LA - Experimental evidence at protein level: Swiss-Prot protein existence level 1. Extracellular Nef protein targets CD4(+) T-lymphocytes for apoptosis by interacting with CXCR4 surface receptors. From Human immunodeficiency virus type 1 group M subtype B (isolate Lai) (HIV-1).
   6869..7047    +  LTR            5' LTR (truncated): truncated 5' long terminal repeat (LTR) from HIV-1
   7073..7184    +  polyA_signal   bGH poly(A) signal: bovine growth hormone polyadenylation signal
   7323..7341    -  promoter       T3 promoter: promoter for bacteriophage T3 RNA polymerase
   7386..7402    -  protein_bind   lac operator: The lac repressor binds to the lac operator to inhibit transcription in E. coli. This inhibition can be relieved by adding lactose or isopropyl-β-D-thiogalactopyranoside (IPTG). lac repressor encoded by lacI
   7410..7440    -  promoter       lac promoter: promoter for the E. coli lac operon
   7455..7476    -  protein_bind   CAP binding site: CAP binding activates transcription in the presence of cAMP. E. coli catabolite activator protein
   7489..7581    -  CDS            lacI (fragment): lac repressor; lacI; The lac repressor binds to the lac operator to inhibit transcription in E. coli. This inhibition can be relieved by adding lactose or isopropyl-β-D-thiogalactopyranoside (IPTG).
   7764..8352    -  rep_origin     ori: high-copy-number ColE1/pMB1/pBR322/pUC origin of replication
   8523..9383    -  CDS            AmpR: β-lactamase; bla; confers resistance to ampicillin, carbenicillin, and related antibiotics
   9384..9488    -  promoter       AmpR promoter: bla
