[The description below was written by a language model from this plasmid's Addgene catalogue record and pLannotate feature annotations shown in this document.]
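Description:
pKLV2-EF1a-ArgSen (-)NLS is a lentiviral transfer plasmid for mammalian expression, built on the pKLV2-EF1a-BsdCas9-W backbone with the synthetic ArgSen (-)NLS insert cloned between AscI and NotI sites, both of which are retained. It is propagated in E. coli through a high-copy ColE1/pUC-type origin with ampicillin selection (AmpR under its own bla promoter). The backbone also carries an f1 origin, remnants of a lac/lacZα cloning region, and flanking T7 and T3 promoters.

The viral portion has a third-generation layout. A CMV enhancer/promoter drives transcription of the genomic RNA from a truncated HIV-1 5' LTR. This is followed by the Ψ packaging signal with a partial gag sequence, the Rev response element for Rev-dependent nuclear export, and the cPPT/CTS. Downstream of the payload are a WPRE to enhance transcript expression, a truncated 3' LTR (annotated by the software as a 5' LTR) and a bGH polyadenylation signal.

Within the provirus, the human EF-1α core promoter with its intron A drives the roughly 1.6 kb ArgSen open reading frame. The automated annotation detects short segments resembling human thymidylate synthase, measles virus P/V protein and rat Rad23b, followed after an unannotated gap by mCherry. These similarity hits suggest a composite synthetic sequence fused to a red fluorescent reporter, but the record does not explain the design of these pieces. The name indicates a version lacking a nuclear localisation signal. No mammalian selection marker is annotated. According to the associated publication title, ArgSen is an intracellular arginine-dependent translation sensor used to follow arginine starvation responses and resistance in ASS1-negative cells.
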