Addgene plasmid #184689: pKLV2-EF1a-ArgSen (-)NLS
Purpose: Lentiviral transfer plasmid for expression of ArgSen (-)NLS
Depositing lab: Brian Van Tine. Depositing organization: Washington University in Saint Louis. Publication: Intracellular arginine-dependent translation sensor reveals the dynamics of arginine starvation response and resistance in ASS1-negative cells. Rogers LC, Zhou J, Baker A, Schutt CR, Panda PK, Van Tine BA. Cancer Metab. 2021 Jan 21;9(1):4. doi: 10.1186/s40170-021-00238-9. PubMed 33478587.
Backbone
  Vector backbone: pKLV2-EF1a-BsdCas9-W
  Backbone manufacturer: Addgene
  Backbone size w/o insert (bp): 7953
  Vector type: Mammalian Expression, Lentiviral
Growth in bacteria
  Bacterial resistance: Ampicillin, 100 μg/mL
  Growth temperature: 37°C
  Growth strain: NEB Stable
  Copy number: High Copy
Gene/Insert
  Gene/Insert name: ArgSen (-)NLS
  Species: Synthetic
  Insert size (bp): 1563
  Promoter: EF1a
  Cloning method: Restriction Enzyme; 5′ cloning site AscI (not destroyed); 3′ cloning site NotI (not destroyed)
  Sequencing primers: 5′ TCAAGCCTCAGACAGTGGTTC; 3′ CATAGCGTAAAAGGAGCAAC
Terms and licenses: Academic/Nonprofit Terms; Industry Terms: Not Available to Industry
How to cite: pKLV2-EF1a-ArgSen (-)NLS was a gift from Brian Van Tine (Addgene plasmid # 184689 ; http://n2t.net/addgene:184689 ; RRID:Addgene_184689)
